Features (pLannotate 1.2.2; 10 found; start..end, strand, type, name):
    126..230     +  promoter       AmpR promoter: bla
    221..301     -  CDS            int (fragment): INT2_ECOLX - Protein inferred from homology: Swiss-Prot protein existence level 3. Putative integrase believed to be involved in the insertion of antibiotic resistance genes into plasmids and transposons. From Escherichia coli.
    387..443     +  CDS            GmR (fragment): gentamycin acetyltransferase; aacC1; confers resistance to gentamycin
    450..1238    +  CDS            aadA: S3AD_ECOLX - Experimental evidence at protein level: Swiss-Prot protein existence level 1. Mediates bacterial resistance to the antibiotics streptomycin and spectinomycin. From Escherichia coli.
   1412..2000    +  rep_origin     ori: high-copy-number ColE1/pMB1/pBR322/pUC origin of replication
   2183..2232    +  CDS            lacI (fragment): lac repressor; lacI; The lac repressor binds to the lac operator to inhibit transcription in E. coli. This inhibition can be relieved by adding lactose or isopropyl-β-D-thiogalactopyranoside (IPTG).
   2251..3057    +  CDS            IBMP_CAMVB (fragment): Experimental evidence at protein level: Swiss-Prot protein existence level 1. Enhances the ribosomal termination-reinitiation event leading to the translation of major open reading frames on the polycistronic viral RNAs. From Cauliflower mosaic virus (strain Bari 1) (CaMV).
   3241..3586    +  promoter       CaMV 35S promoter: strong constitutive promoter from cauliflower mosaic virus
   3538..3584    +  promoter       minimal CaMV 35S promoter: minimal 35S promoter from cauliflower mosaic virus
   3615..3668    +  misc_feature   TMV Ω: translational enhancer from the tobacco mosaic virus 5'-leader sequence (Gallie et al., 1988)
>Addgene plasmid | pICH51266 | analyzer sequence | sequence record 75024
AATGTGAGACCACGAAGTGGCTCTTCAGTGGACGAAAGGGCCTCGTGATACGCCTATTTTTATAGGTTAA
TGTCATGATAATAATGGTTTCTTAGACGTCAGGTGGCACTTTTCGGGGAAATGTGCGCGGAACCCCTATT
TGTTTATTTTTCTAAATACATTCAAATATGTATCCGCTCATGAGACAATAACCCTGATAAATGCTTCAAT
AATATTGAAAAAGGAAGAGTATGCGCTCACGCAACTGGTCCAGAACCTTGACCGAACGCAGCGGTGGTAA
CGGCGCAGTGGCGGTTTTCATGGCTTGTTATGACTGTTTTTTTGGGGTACAGTCTATGCCTCGGGCATCC
AAGCAGCAAGCGCGTTACGCCGTGGGTCGATGTTTGATGTTATGGAGCAGCAACGATGTTACGCAGCAGG
GCAGTCGCCCTAAAACAAAGTTAAACATCATGAGGGAAGCGGTGATCGCCGAAGTATCGACTCAACTATC
AGAGGTAGTTGGCGTCATCGAGCGCCATCTCGAACCGACGTTGCTGGCCGTACATTTGTACGGCTCCGCA
GTGGATGGCGGCCTGAAGCCACACAGCGATATTGATTTGCTGGTTACGGTGACCGTAAGGCTTGATGAAA
CAACGCGGCGAGCTTTGATCAACGACCTTTTGGAAACTTCGGCTTCCCCTGGAGAGAGCGAGATTCTCCG
CGCTGTAGAAGTCACCATTGTTGTGCACGACGACATCATTCCGTGGCGTTATCCAGCTAAGCGCGAACTG
CAATTTGGAGAATGGCAGCGCAATGACATTCTTGCAGGTATCTTCGAGCCAGCCACGATCGACATTGATC
TGGCTATCTTGCTGACAAAAGCAAGAGAACATAGCGTTGCCTTGGTAGGTCCAGCGGCGGAGGAACTCTT
TGATCCGGTTCCTGAACAGGATCTATTTGAGGCGCTAAATGAAACCTTAACGCTATGGAACTCGCCGCCC
GACTGGGCTGGCGATGAGCGAAATGTAGTGCTTACGTTGTCCCGCATTTGGTACAGCGCAGTAACCGGCA
AAATCGCGCCGAAGGATGTCGCTGCCGACTGGGCAATGGAGCGCCTGCCGGCCCAGTATCAGCCCGTCAT
ACTTGAAGCTAGACAGGCTTATCTTGGACAAGAAGAAGATCGCTTGGCCTCGCGCGCAGATCAGTTGGAA
GAATTTGTCCATTACGTAAAAGGCGAGATCACCAAGGTAGTCGGCAAATAACTGTCAGACCAAGTTTACT
CATATATACTTTAGATTGATTTAAAACTTCATTTTTAATTTAAAAGGATCTAGGTGAAGATCCTTTTTGA
TAATCTCATGACCAAAATCCCTTAACGTGAGTTTTCGTTCCACTGAGCGTCAGACCCCGTAGAAAAGATC
AAAGGATCTTCTTGAGATCCTTTTTTTCTGCGCGTAATCTGCTGCTTGCAAACAAAAAAACCACCGCTAC
CAGCGGTGGTTTGTTTGCCGGATCAAGAGCTACCAACTCTTTTTCCGAAGGTAACTGGCTTCAGCAGAGC
GCAGATACCAAATACTGTCCTTCTAGTGTAGCCGTAGTTAGGCCACCACTTCAAGAACTCTGTAGCACCG
CCTACATACCTCGCTCTGCTAATCCTGTTACCAGTGGCTGCTGCCAGTGGCGATAAGTCGTGTCTTACCG
GGTTGGACTCAAGACGATAGTTACCGGATAAGGCGCAGCGGTCGGGCTGAACGGGGGGTTCGTGCACACA
GCCCAGCTTGGAGCGAACGACCTACACCGAACTGAGATACCTACAGCGTGAGCTATGAGAAAGCGCCACG
CTTCCCGAAGGGAGAAAGGCGGACAGGTATCCGGTAAGCGGCAGGGTCGGAACAGGAGAGCGCACGAGGG
AGCTTCCAGGGGGAAACGCCTGGTATCTTTATAGTCCTGTCGGGTTTCGCCACCTCTGACTTGAGCGTCG
ATTTTTGTGATGCTCGTCAGGGGGGCGGAGCCTATGGAAAAACGCCAGCAACGCGGCCTTTTTACGGTTC
CTGGCCTTTTGCTGGCCTTTTGCTCACATGTTCTTTCCTGCGTTATCCCCTGATTCTGTGGATAACCGTA
TTACCGCCTTTGAGTGAGCTGATACCGCTCGCCGCAGCCGAACGACCGAGCGCAGCGAGTCAGTGAGCGA
GGAAGCGGAAGAGCGCCCAATACGCAAACCGCCTCTCCCCGCGCGTTGGCCGATTCATTAATCACTCTGT
GGTCTCAGGAGGAATTCCAATCCCACAAAAATCTGAGCTTAACAGCACAGTTGCTCCTCTCAGAGCAGAA
TCGGGTATTCAACACCCTCATATCAACTACTACGTTGTGTATAACGGTCCACATGCCGGTATATACGATG
ACTGGGGTTGTACAAAGGCGGCAACAAACGGCGTTCCCGGAGTTGCACACAAGAAATTTGCCACTATTAC
AGAGGCAAGAGCAGCAGCTGACGCGTACACAACAAGTCAGCAAACAGACAGGTTGAACTTCATCCCCAAA
GGAGAAGCTCAACTCAAGCCCAAGAGCTTTGCTAAGGCCCTAACAAGCCCACCAAAGCAAAAAGCCCACT
GGCTCACGCTAGGAACCAAAAGGCCCAGCAGTGATCCAGCCCCAAAAGAGATCTCCTTTGCCCCGGAGAT
TACAATGGACGATTTCCTCTATCTTTACGATCTAGGAAGGAAGTTCGAAGGTGAAGGTGACGACACTATG
TTCACCACTGATAATGAGAAGGTTAGCCTCTTCAATTTCAGAAAGAATGCTGACCCACAGATGGTTAGAG
AGGCCTACGCAGCAAGTCTCATCAAGACGATCTACCCGAGTAACAATCTCCAGGAGATCAAATACCTTCC
CAAGAAGGTTAAAGATGCAGTCAAAAGATTCAGGACTAATTGCATCAAGAACACAGAGAAAGACATATTT
CTCAAGATCAGAAGTACTATTCCAGTATGGACGATTCAAGGCTTGCTTCATAAACCAAGGCAAGTAATAG
AGATTGGAGTCTCTAAAAAGGTAGTTCCTACTGAATCTAAGGCCATGCATGGAGTCTAAGATTCAAATCG
AGGATCTAACAGAACTCGCCGTCAAGACTGGCGAACAGTTCATACAGAGTCTTTTACGACTCAATGACAA
GAAGAAAATCTTCGTCAACATGGTGGAGCACGACACTCTGGTCTACTCCAAAAATGTCAAAGATACAGTC
TCAGAAGATCAAAGGGCTATTGAGACTTTTCAACAAAGGATAATTTCGGGAAACCTCCTCGGATTCCATT
GCCCAGCTATCTGTCACTTCATCGAAAGGACAGTAGAAAAGGAAGGTGGCTCCTACAAATGCCATCATTG
CGATAAAGGAAAGGCTATCATTCAAGATCTCTCTGCCGACAGTGGTCCCAAAGATGGACCCCCACCCACG
AGGAGCATCGTGGAAAAAGAAGAGGTTCCAACCACGTCTACAAAGCAAGTGGATTGATGTGACATCTCCA
CTGACGTAAGGGATGACGCACAATCCCACTATCCTTCGCAAGACCCTTCCTCTATATAAGGAAGTTCATT
TCATTTGGAGAGGACACGCTCGAGTATAAGAGCTCATTTTTACAACAATTACCAACAACAACAAACAACA
AACAACATTACAATTACATTTACAATTATCGATAC
